Addgene plasmid #202137: pL0_CD-GUS
Purpose: Level 0 plasmid containing a beta glucuronidase reporter gene with CD overhangs used to build a level 1 construct.
Depositing lab: Christopher Dupont. Depositing organization: J. Craig Venter Institute (JCVI). Publication: Universal loop assembly: open, efficient and cross-kingdom DNA fabrication. Pollak B, Matute T, Nunez I, Cerda A, Lopez C, Vargas V, Kan A, Bielinski V, von Dassow P, Dupont CL, Federici F. Synth Biol (Oxf). 2020;5(1):ysaa001. doi: 10.1093/synbio/ysaa001. Epub 2020 Feb 5. PubMed 32161816.
Backbone
  Vector backbone: pL0R
  Vector type: Synthetic Biology
Growth in bacteria
  Bacterial resistance: Spectinomycin, 50 μg/mL
  Growth temperature: 37°C
  Growth strain: DH5alpha
  Copy number: High Copy
Gene/Insert
  Gene/Insert name: Beta glucuronidase gene
  Species: E. coli
  Insert size (bp): 1816
  Mutation: None
  Cloning method: Gibson Cloning
How to cite: pL0_CD-GUS was a gift from Christopher Dupont (Addgene plasmid # 202137 ; http://n2t.net/addgene:202137 ; RRID:Addgene_202137)
