[The description below was written by a language model from this plasmid's Addgene catalogue record and pLannotate feature annotations shown in this document.]
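Description:
pL0_CD-GUS is a Level 0 part plasmid from the universal Loop assembly (uLoop) synthetic biology toolkit, built on the pL0R backbone. It is a small plasmid of about 3.9 kb that is maintained in E. coli. Replication is driven by a high-copy ColE1/pUC-type origin, and selection relies on aadA, an aminoglycoside adenylyltransferase that confers resistance to spectinomycin (and streptomycin). The annotation also picks up a short fragment of the pUC18/19 multiple cloning site and a small fragment resembling the Tn5 transposase gene just upstream of aadA. Both appear to be non-functional backbone remnants rather than designed elements.

The payload is the E. coli uidA (gusA) gene encoding beta-glucuronidase (GUS), recorded as an unmutated insert of roughly 1.8 kb that was introduced by Gibson cloning. In the sequenced record the coding sequence lies on the reverse strand and spans the numbering origin of the circular map. The "CD" in the name refers to the defined overhangs that flank the part. In hierarchical Type IIS assembly schemes such as Loop, these overhangs are exposed on digestion and fix the position the part takes when it is joined with neighbouring parts. No promoter or terminator for GUS is annotated, which fits its role as a bare coding part rather than an expression unit. The Type IIS sites themselves are not annotated in the feature table.

The plasmid serves as a donor of the GUS reporter sequence for building Level 1 transcription units alongside promoter and terminator parts chosen for the host of interest. GUS activity can then be read out with chromogenic or fluorogenic glucuronide substrates.
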