Features (pLannotate 1.2.2; 5 found; start..end, strand, type, name):
    297..329     +  misc_feature   MCS (fragment): pUC18/19 multiple cloning site
    330..446     +  CDS            tnpA (fragment): TN5P_ECOLX - Also known as tnp. Experimental evidence at protein level: Swiss-Prot protein existence level 1. Mediates transposition of transposon Tn5 by a 'cut and paste' mechanism. First, the monomeric transposase binds the 19 bp inverted DNA repeats flanking the transposon. Then, dimerization of the DNA- bound transposase creates a synaptic DNA complex. After nicking of the first DNA strand, excision of the transposon proceeds through a series of intermediates. The transposase then mediates the insertion of the transposon at a new site by strand transfer. The activity of the wild- type tran
    478..1266    +  CDS            aadA: S3AD_ECOLX - Experimental evidence at protein level: Swiss-Prot protein existence level 1. Mediates bacterial resistance to the antibiotics streptomycin and spectinomycin. From Escherichia coli.
   1360..1948    +  rep_origin     ori: high-copy-number ColE1/pMB1/pBR322/pUC origin of replication
   2093..33      -  CDS            uidA (across the origin): BGLR_ECOLI - Also known as gurA, gusA. Experimental evidence at protein level: Swiss-Prot protein existence level 1. From Escherichia coli (strain K12).
>Addgene plasmid #202137 | pL0_CD-GUS | addgene full sequence | sequence record 405585 | Addgene NGS Result
TTCACGGGTTGGGGTTTCTACAGGACGTAACATTTGAGACCTGAGACGAGACGAGACAGCCTGAGAATGG
ATGCGAGTAATGAGCTCGGCACAAAATCACCACTCGATACAGGCAGCCCATCAGTCCGGGACGGCGTCAG
CGGGAGAGCCGTTGTAAGGCGGCAGACTTTGCTCATGTTACCGATGCTATTCGGAAGAACGGCAACTAAG
CTGCCGGGTTTGAAACACGGATGATCTCGCGGAGGGTAGCATGTTGATTGTAACGATGACAGAGCGTTGC
TGCCTGTGATCACCGCTCCTCTAGAGTCGACTTGCAGGCATGCAAGCTTAGCAAGCGAACCGGAATTGCC
AGCTGGGGCGCCCTCTGGTAAGGTTGGGAAGCCCTGCAAAGTAAACTGGATGGCTTTCTTGCCGCCAAGG
ATCTGATGGCGCAGGGGATCAATATCTGATCAAGAGACAGGATGAGGATCGTTTCGCATGAGGGAAGCGG
TGATCGCCGAAGTATCGACTCAACTATCAGAGGTAGTTGGCGTCATCGAGCGCCATCTCGAACCGACGTT
GCTGGCCGTACATTTGTACGGCTCCGCAGTGGATGGCGGCCTGAAGCCACACAGTGATATTGATTTGCTG
GTTACGGTGACCGTAAGGCTTGATGAAACAACGCGGCGAGCTTTGATCAACGACCTTTTGGAAACTTCGG
CTTCCCCTGGAGAGAGTGAGATTCTCCGCGCTGTAGAAGTCACCATTGTTGTGCACGACGACATCATTCC
GTGGCGTTATCCAGCTAAGCGCGAACTGCAATTTGGAGAATGGCAGCGCAATGACATTCTTGCTGGTATC
TTCGAGCCAGCCACGATCGACATTGATCTGGCTATCTTGCTGACAAAAGCAAGAGAACATAGCGTTGCCT
TGGTAGGTCCAGCGGCGGAGGAACTCTTTGATCCGGTTCCTGAACAGGATCTATTTGAGGCGCTAAATGA
AACCTTAACGCTATGGAACTCGCCGCCCGACTGGGCTGGCGATGAGCGAAATGTAGTGCTTACGTTGTCC
CGCATTTGGTACAGCGCAGTAACCGGCAAAATCGCGCCGAAGGATGTCGCTGCCGACTGGGCAATGGAGC
GCCTGCCGGCCCAGTATCAGCCCGTCATACTTGAAGCTAGACAGGCTTATCTTGGACAAGAAGAAGATCG
CTTGGCCTCGCGCGCAGATCAGTTGGAAGAATTTGTCCACTACGTGAAAGGCGAGATCACCAAGGTAGTC
GGCAAATAATAATCACCTAGAATGCATGACCAAAATCCCTTAACGTGAGTTTTCGTTCCACTGAGCGTCA
GACCCCGTAGAAAAGATCAAAGGATCTTCTTGAGATCCTTTTTTTCTGCGCGTAATCTGCTGCTTGCAAA
CAAAAAAACCACCGCTACCAGCGGTGGTTTGTTTGCCGGATCAAGAGCTACCAACTCTTTTTCCGAAGGT
AACTGGCTTCAGCAGAGCGCAGATACCAAATACTGTTCTTCTAGTGTAGCCGTAGTTAGGCCACCACTTC
AAGAACTCTGTAGCACCGCCTACATACCTCGCTCTGCTAATCCTGTTACCAGTGGCTGCTGCCAGTGGCG
ATAAGTCGTGTCTTACCGGGTTGGACTCAAGACGATAGTTACCGGATAAGGCGCAGCGGTCGGGCTGAAC
GGGGGGTTCGTGCACACAGCCCAGCTTGGAGCGAACGACCTACACCGAACTGAGATACCTACAGCGTGAG
CTATGAGAAAGCGCCACGCTTCCCGAAGGGAGAAAGGCGGACAGGTATCCGGTAAGCGGCAGGGTCGGAA
CAGGAGAGCGCACGAGGGAGCTTCCAGGGGGAAACGCCTGGTATCTTTATAGTCCTGTCGGGTTTCGCCA
CCTCTGACTTGAGCGTCGATTTTTGTGATGCTCGTCAGGGGGGCGGAGCCTATGGAAAAACGCCAGCAAC
GCGGCCTTTTTACGGTTCCTGGCCTTTTGCTGGCCTTTTGCTCACATGTTCTTTCCTGCGTTATCCCCTG
ATTCTGTGGGTGGAAGGGCTCGGAGTTGTGGTAATCTATGTATCCTGGTGGTCTCGACCTGATTGTTTGC
CTCCCTGCTGCGGTTTTTCACCGAAGTTCATGCCAGTCCAGCGTTTTTGCAGCAGAAAAGCCGCCGACTT
CGGTTTGCGGTCGCGAGTGAAGATCCCTTTCTTGTTACCGCCAACGCGCAATATGCCTTGCGAGGTCGCA
AAATCGGCGAAATTCCATACCTGTTCACCGACGACGGCGCTGACGCGATCAAAGACGCGGTGATACATAT
CCAGCCATGCACACTGATACTCTTCACTCCACATGTCGGTGTACATTGAGTGCAGCCCGGCTAACGTATC
CACGCCGTATTCGGTGATGATAATCGGCTGATGCAGTTTCTCCTGCCAGGCCAGAAGTTCTTTTTCCAGT
ACCTTCTCTGCCGTTTCCAAATCGCCGCTTTGGACATACCATCCGTAATAACGGTTCAGGCACAGCACAT
CAAAGAGATCGCTGATGGTATCGGTGTGAGCGTCGCAGAACATTACATTGACGCAGGTGATCGGACGCGT
CGGGTCGAGTTTACGCGTTGCTTCCGCCAGTGGCGCGAAATATTCCCGTGCACCTTGCGGACGGGTATCC
GGTTCGTTGGCAATACTCCACATCACCACGCTTGGGTGGTTTTTGTCACGCGCTATCAGCTCTTTAATCG
CCTGTAAGTGCGCTTGCTGAGTTTCCCCGTTGACTGCCTCTTCGCTGTACAGTTCTTTCGGCTTGTTGCC
CGCTTCGAAACCAATGCCTAAAGAGAGGTTAAAGCCGACAGCAGCAGTTTCATCAATCACCACGATGCCA
TGTTCATCTGCCCAGTCGAGCATCTCTTCAGCGTAAGGGTAATGCGAGGTACGGTAGGAGTTGGCCCCAA
TCCAGTCCATTAATGCGTGGTCGTGCACCATCAGCACGTTATCGAATCCTTTGCCACGCAAGTCCGCATC
TTCATGACGACCAAAGCCAGTAAAGTAGAACGGTTTGTGGTTAATCAGGAACTGTTCGCCCTTCACTGCC
ACTGACCGGATGCCGACGCGAAGCGGGTAGATATCACACTCTGTCTGGCTTTTGGCTGTGACGCACAGTT
CATAGAGATAACCTTCACCCGGTTGCCAGAGGTGCGGATTCACCACTTGCAAAGTCCCGCTAGTGCCTTG
TCCAGTTGCAACCACCTGTTGATCCGCATCACGCAGTTCAACGCTGACATCACCATTGGCCACCACCTGC
CAGTCAACAGACGCGTGGTTACAGTCTTGCGCGACATGCGTCACCACGGTGATATCGTCCACCCAGGTGT
TCGGCGTGGTGTAGAGCATTACGCTGCGATGGATTCCGGCATAGTTAAAGAAATCATGGAAGTAAGACTG
CTTTTTCTTGCCGTTTTCGTCGGTAATCACCATTCCCGGCGGGATAGTCTGCCAGTTCAGTTCGTTGTTC
ACACAAACGGTGATACGTACACTTTTCCCGGCAATAACATACGGCGTGACATCGGCTTCAAATGGCGTAT
AGCCGCCCTGATGCTCCATCACTTCCTGATTATTGACCCACACTTTGCCGTAATGAGTGACCGCATCGAA
ACGCAGCACGATACGCTGGCCTGCCCAACCTTTCGGTATAAAGACTTCGCGCTGATACCAGACGTTGCCC
GCATAATTACGAATATCTGCATCGGCGAACTGATCGTTAAAACTGCCTGGCACAGCAATTGCCCGGCTTT
CTTGTAACGCGCTTTCCCACCAACGCTGATCAATTCCACAGTTTTCGCGATCCAGACTGAATGCCCACAG
GCCGTCGAGTTTTTTGAT
